Addgene plasmid #107594: pCS2-sod1
Purpose: Contains zebrafish sod1 gene in the pCS2+ expression vector. It has the SP6 RNA polymerase site for in vitro transcription.
Depositing lab: Qing Deng. Depositing organization: Purdue University. Publication: Neutrophil-specific knockout demonstrates a role for mitochondria in regulating neutrophil motility in zebrafish. Zhou W, Cao L, Jeffries J, Zhu X, Staiger CJ, Deng Q. Dis Model Mech. 2018 Mar 28;11(3). pii: dmm.033027. doi: 10.1242/dmm.033027. PubMed 29590639.
Backbone
  Vector backbone: pCS2
  Backbone manufacturer: 4081
  Total vector size (bp): 4546
Growth in bacteria
  Bacterial resistance: Ampicillin, 100 μg/mL
  Growth temperature: 37°C
  Growth strain: DH5alpha
  Copy number: High Copy
Gene/Insert
  Gene/Insert name: sod1
  Species: D. rerio (zebrafish)
  Insert size (bp): 465
  Entrez Gene: sod1 (a.k.a. Cu/Zn-, Cu/Zn-SOD, ZS, ZSOD, cuz, cuzn, sod(Cu/)
Terms and licenses: Academic/Nonprofit Terms; Industry Terms: Not Available to Industry
Depositor comments: infusion cloning was used
How to cite: pCS2-sod1 was a gift from Qing Deng (Addgene plasmid # 107594 ; http://n2t.net/addgene:107594 ; RRID:Addgene_107594)
