[The description below was written by a language model from this plasmid's Addgene catalogue record and pLannotate feature annotations shown in this document.]
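Description:
pCS2-sod1 is a roughly 4.5 kb plasmid carrying the zebrafish (Danio rerio) sod1 coding sequence, which encodes Cu/Zn superoxide dismutase, in the pCS2+ expression vector. It is maintained in E. coli through a high-copy ColE1/pUC-type origin and selected with ampicillin via the β-lactamase gene and its own promoter. The backbone also retains an f1 phage origin for single-stranded DNA production, along with leftover lac promoter/operator, lacI and lacZα fragments that have no role in expressing the insert.

The 465 bp insert, introduced by In-Fusion cloning according to the depositor, sits downstream of two promoters arranged in tandem. The simian cytomegalovirus IE94 enhancer/promoter runs across the plasmid's numbering origin into an SP6 phage promoter, which is followed by the sod1 open reading frame and an SV40 polyadenylation signal. This layout allows two modes of use. The CMV IE94 promoter can drive expression directly from the plasmid DNA in vertebrate cells or embryos. The SP6 promoter permits in vitro transcription of sense mRNA, which is the use the record highlights. Reverse-oriented T7 (partial) and T3 promoters lie downstream of the insert, as is typical of pCS2+. No epitope tag or reporter is annotated, so the protein appears to be expressed untagged.

The associated publication concerns mitochondrial regulation of neutrophil motility in zebrafish, but the record does not say how the construct was used in that work. The depositor's sequence and the repository's sequencing result differ by only three nucleotides in length, within the CMV IE94 region, and give identical feature annotations.
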