Features (pLannotate 1.2.2; 15 found; start..end, strand, type, name):
     35..53      +  promoter       SP6 promoter: promoter for bacteriophage SP6 RNA polymerase
     93..554     +  CDS            sod1: SODC_DANRE - Also known as cuzn. Experimental evidence at transcript level: Swiss-Prot protein existence level 2. Destroys radicals which are normally produced within the cells and which are toxic to biological systems. From Danio rerio (Zebrafish) (Brachydanio rerio).
    573..590     -  promoter       T7 promoter (fragment): promoter for bacteriophage T7 RNA polymerase
    595..729     -  polyA_signal   SV40 poly(A) signal: SV40 polyadenylation signal
    842..860     -  promoter       T3 promoter: promoter for bacteriophage T3 RNA polymerase
    905..921     -  protein_bind   lac operator: The lac repressor binds to the lac operator to inhibit transcription in E. coli. This inhibition can be relieved by adding lactose or isopropyl-β-D-thiogalactopyranoside (IPTG). lac repressor encoded by lacI
    929..959     -  promoter       lac promoter: promoter for the E. coli lac operon
    974..995     -  protein_bind   CAP binding site: CAP binding activates transcription in the presence of cAMP. E. coli catabolite activator protein
   1008..1100    -  CDS            lacI (fragment): lac repressor; lacI; The lac repressor binds to the lac operator to inhibit transcription in E. coli. This inhibition can be relieved by adding lactose or isopropyl-β-D-thiogalactopyranoside (IPTG).
   1283..1871    -  rep_origin     ori: high-copy-number ColE1/pMB1/pBR322/pUC origin of replication
   2042..2902    -  CDS            AmpR: β-lactamase; bla; confers resistance to ampicillin, carbenicillin, and related antibiotics
   2903..3007    -  promoter       AmpR promoter: bla
   3060..3488    -  rep_origin     f1 ori (sequence partly withheld): f1 bacteriophage origin of replication; arrow indicates direction of (+) strand synthesis
   3493..3559    -  CDS            lacZα (fragment): LacZα fragment of β-galactosidase; lacZ fragment
   3562..4546    +  promoter       CMV IE94 promoter: enhancer/promoter region of simian cytomegalovirus major immediate early transcription unit IE94
>Addgene plasmid #107594 | pCS2-sod1 | depositor full sequence | sequence record 202915 | pCS2-sod1 sequence 4546 bps
CGCCATTCTGCCTGGGGACGTCGGAGCAAGCTTGATTTAGGTGACACTATAGAATACAAGCTACTTGTTC
TTTTTGCAGGATCCTCGCCACCATGGTGAACAAGGCCGTTTGTGTGCTTAAAGGCACCGGTGAAGTGACC
GGCACCGTCTATTTCAATCAAGAGGGTGAAAAGAAGCCAGTCAAGGTGACTGGTGAAATTACTGGCCTTA
CTCCAGGAAAACATGGTTTCCACGTCCATGCTTTTGGTGACAACACAAACGGCTGCATCAGTGCAGGTCC
GCACTTCAACCCTCATGACAAAACTCATGGTGGGCCAACCGATAGTGTGAGACACGTCGGAGACCTGGGT
AATGTGACCGCTGATGCCAGTGGTGTTGCAAAAATTGAAATCGAGGATGCAATGCTGACTCTGTCAGGCC
AACATTCTATTATTGGGAGGACCATGGTGATTCATGAGAAGGAGGATGACTTGGGGAAGGGTGGCAATGA
GGAAAGTCTTAAAACTGGCAACGCTGGTGGTCGTCTGGCCTGTGGAGTGATCGGCATCACTCAGTGACTC
GAGCCTCTAGAACTATAGTGAGTCGTATTACGTAGATCCAGACATGATAAGATACATTGATGAGTTTGGA
CAAACCACAACTAGAATGCAGTGAAAAAAATGCTTTATTTGTGAAATTTGTGATGCTATTGCTTTATTTG
TAACCATTATAAGCTGCAATAAACAAGTTAACAACAACAATTGCATTCATTTTATGTTTCAGGTTCAGGG
GGAGGTGTGGGAGGTTTTTTAATTCGCGGCCGCGGCGCCAATGCATTGGGCCCGGTACCCAGCTTTTGTT
CCCTTTAGTGAGGGTTAATTGCGCGCTTGGCGTAATCATGGTCATAGCTGTTTCCTGTGTGAAATTGTTA
TCCGCTCACAATTCCACACAACATACGAGCCGGAAGCATAAAGTGTAAAGCCTGGGGTGCCTAATGAGTG
AGCTAACTCACATTAATTGCGTTGCGCTCACTGCCCGCTTTCCAGTCGGGAAACCTGTCGTGCCAGCTGC
ATTAATGAATCGGCCAACGCGCGGGGAGAGGCGGTTTGCGTATTGGGCGCTCTTCCGCTTCCTCGCTCAC
TGACTCGCTGCGCTCGGTCGTTCGGCTGCGGCGAGCGGTATCAGCTCACTCAAAGGCGGTAATACGGTTA
TCCACAGAATCAGGGGATAACGCAGGAAAGAACATGTGAGCAAAAGGCCAGCAAAAGGCCAGGAACCGTA
AAAAGGCCGCGTTGCTGGCGTTTTTCCATAGGCTCCGCCCCCCTGACGAGCATCACAAAAATCGACGCTC
AAGTCAGAGGTGGCGAAACCCGACAGGACTATAAAGATACCAGGCGTTTCCCCCTGGAAGCTCCCTCGTG
CGCTCTCCTGTTCCGACCCTGCCGCTTACCGGATACCTGTCCGCCTTTCTCCCTTCGGGAAGCGTGGCGC
TTTCTCATAGCTCACGCTGTAGGTATCTCAGTTCGGTGTAGGTCGTTCGCTCCAAGCTGGGCTGTGTGCA
CGAACCCCCCGTTCAGCCCGACCGCTGCGCCTTATCCGGTAACTATCGTCTTGAGTCCAACCCGGTAAGA
CACGACTTATCGCCACTGGCAGCAGCCACTGGTAACAGGATTAGCAGAGCGAGGTATGTAGGCGGTGCTA
CAGAGTTCTTGAAGTGGTGGCCTAACTACGGCTACACTAGAAGGACAGTATTTGGTATCTGCGCTCTGCT
GAAGCCAGTTACCTTCGGAAAAAGAGTTGGTAGCTCTTGATCCGGCAAACAAACCACCGCTGGTAGCGGT
GGTTTTTTTGTTTGCAAGCAGCAGATTACGCGCAGAAAAAAAGGATCTCAAGAAGATCCTTTGATCTTTT
CTACGGGGTCTGACGCTCAGTGGAACGAAAACTCACGTTAAGGGATTTTGGTCATGAGATTATCAAAAAG
GATCTTCACCTAGATCCTTTTAAATTAAAAATGAAGTTTTAAATCAATCTAAAGTATATATGAGTAAACT
TGGTCTGACAGTTACCAATGCTTAATCAGTGAGGCACCTATCTCAGCGATCTGTCTATTTCGTTCATCCA
TAGTTGCCTGACTCCCCGTCGTGTAGATAACTACGATACGGGAGGGCTTACCATCTGGCCCCAGTGCTGC
AATGATACCGCGAGACCCACGCTCACCGGCTCCAGATTTATCAGCAATAAACCAGCCAGCCGGAAGGGCC
GAGCGCAGAAGTGGTCCTGCAACTTTATCCGCCTCCATCCAGTCTATTAATTGTTGCCGGGAAGCTAGAG
TAAGTAGTTCGCCAGTTAATAGTTTGCGCAACGTTGTTGCCATTGCTACAGGCATCGTGGTGTCACGCTC
GTCGTTTGGTATGGCTTCATTCAGCTCCGGTTCCCAACGATCAAGGCGAGTTACATGATCCCCCATGTTG
TGCAAAAAAGCGGTTAGCTCCTTCGGTCCTCCGATCGTTGTCAGAAGTAAGTTGGCCGCAGTGTTATCAC
TCATGGTTATGGCAGCACTGCATAATTCTCTTACTGTCATGCCATCCGTAAGATGCTTTTCTGTGACTGG
TGAGTACTCAACCAAGTCATTCTGAGAATAGTGTATGCGGCGACCGAGTTGCTCTTGCCCGGCGTCAATA
CGGGATAATACCGCGCCACATAGCAGAACTTTAAAAGTGCTCATCATTGGAAAACGTTCTTCGGGGCGAA
AACTCTCAAGGATCTTACCGCTGTTGAGATCCAGTTCGATGTAACCCACTCGTGCACCCAACTGATCTTC
AGCATCTTTTACTTTCACCAGCGTTTCTGGGTGAGCAAAAACAGGAAGGCAAAATGCCGCAAAAAAGGGA
ATAAGGGCGACACGGAAATGTTGAATACTCATACTCTTCCTTTTTCAATATTATTGAAGCATTTATCAGG
GTTATTGTCTCATGAGCGGATACATATTTGAATGTATTTAGAAAAATAAACAAATAGGGGTTCCGCGCAC
ATTTCCCCGAAAAGTGCCACCTAAATTGTAAGCGTTAATATTTTGTTAAAATTCGCGTTAAATTTTTGTT
AAATCAGCTCATTTTTTAACCAATAGGCCGAAATCGGCAAAATCCCTTATAAATCAAAAGAATAGACCGA
GATAGGGT
[37 nt withheld, positions 3159-3195]
AAAGAACGTGGACTCCAACGTCAAAGG
[49 nt withheld, positions 3223-3271]
T
[91 nt withheld, positions 3273-3363]
G
[124 nt withheld, positions 3365-3488]
CCCATTCGCCATTCAGGCTGCGCAACTGTTGGGAAGGGCGATCGGTGCGGGCCTCTTCGCTATTACGCCA
GTCGACCATAGCCAATTCAATATGGCGTATATGGACTCATGCCAATTCAATATGGTGGATCTGGACCTGT
GCCAATTCAATATGGCGTATATGGACTCGTGCCAATTCAATATGGTGGATCTGGACCCCAGCCAATTCAA
TATGGCGGACTTGGCACCATGCCAATTCAATATGGCGGACTTGGCACTGTGCCAACTGGGGAGGGGTCTA
CTTGGCACGGTGCCAAGTTTGAGGAGGGGTCTTGGCCCTGTGCCAAGTCCGCCATATTGAATTGGCATGG
TGCCAATAATGGCGGCCATATTGGCTATATGCCAGGATCAATATATAGGCAATATCCAATATGGCCCTAT
GCCAATATGGCTATTGGCCAGGTTCAATACTATGTATTGGCCCTATGCCATATAGTATTCCATATATGGG
TTTTCCTATTGACGTAGATAGCCCCTCCCAATGGGCGGTCCCATATACCATATATGGGGCTTCCTAATAC
CGCCCATAGCCACTCCCCCATTGACGTCAATGGTCTCTATATATGGTCTTTCCTATTGACGTCATATGGG
CGGTCCTATTGACGTATATGGCGCCTCCCCCATTGACGTCAATTACGGTAAATGGCCCGCCTGGCTCAAT
GCCCATTGACGTCAATAGGACCACCCACCATTGACGTCAATGGGATGGCTCATTGCCCATTCATATCCGT
TCTCACGCCCCCTATTGACGTCAATGACGGTAAATGGCCCACTTGGCAGTACATCAATATCTATTAATAG
TAACTTGGCAAGTACATTACTATTGGAAGGACGCCAGGGTACATTGGCAGTACTCCCATTGACGTCAATG
GCGGTAAATGGCCCGCGATGGCTGCCAAGTACATCCCCATTGACGTCAATGGGGAGGGGCAATGACGCAA
ATGGGCGTTCCATTGACGTAAATGGGCGGTAGGCGTGCCTAATGGGAGGTCTATATAAGCAATGCTCGTT
TAGGGAAC
