Features (pLannotate 1.2.2; 15 found; start..end, strand, type, name):
     35..53      +  promoter       SP6 promoter: promoter for bacteriophage SP6 RNA polymerase
     93..554     +  CDS            sod1: SODC_DANRE - Also known as cuzn. Experimental evidence at transcript level: Swiss-Prot protein existence level 2. Destroys radicals which are normally produced within the cells and which are toxic to biological systems. From Danio rerio (Zebrafish) (Brachydanio rerio).
    573..590     -  promoter       T7 promoter (fragment): promoter for bacteriophage T7 RNA polymerase
    595..729     -  polyA_signal   SV40 poly(A) signal: SV40 polyadenylation signal
    842..860     -  promoter       T3 promoter: promoter for bacteriophage T3 RNA polymerase
    905..921     -  protein_bind   lac operator: The lac repressor binds to the lac operator to inhibit transcription in E. coli. This inhibition can be relieved by adding lactose or isopropyl-β-D-thiogalactopyranoside (IPTG). lac repressor encoded by lacI
    929..959     -  promoter       lac promoter: promoter for the E. coli lac operon
    974..995     -  protein_bind   CAP binding site: CAP binding activates transcription in the presence of cAMP. E. coli catabolite activator protein
   1008..1100    -  CDS            lacI (fragment): lac repressor; lacI; The lac repressor binds to the lac operator to inhibit transcription in E. coli. This inhibition can be relieved by adding lactose or isopropyl-β-D-thiogalactopyranoside (IPTG).
   1283..1871    -  rep_origin     ori: high-copy-number ColE1/pMB1/pBR322/pUC origin of replication
   2042..2902    -  CDS            AmpR: β-lactamase; bla; confers resistance to ampicillin, carbenicillin, and related antibiotics
   2903..3007    -  promoter       AmpR promoter: bla
   3060..3488    -  rep_origin     f1 ori (sequence partly withheld): f1 bacteriophage origin of replication; arrow indicates direction of (+) strand synthesis
   3493..3559    -  CDS            lacZα (fragment): LacZα fragment of β-galactosidase; lacZ fragment
   3566..4543    +  promoter       CMV IE94 promoter: enhancer/promoter region of simian cytomegalovirus major immediate early transcription unit IE94
>Addgene plasmid #107594 | pCS2-sod1 | addgene full sequence | sequence record 212865 | Addgene NGS Result
CGCCATTCTGCCTGGGGACGTCGGAGCAAGCTTGATTTAGGTGACACTATAGAATACAAGCTACTTGTTC
TTTTTGCAGGATCCTCGCCACCATGGTGAACAAGGCCGTTTGTGTGCTTAAAGGCACCGGTGAAGTGACC
GGCACCGTCTATTTCAATCAAGAGGGTGAAAAGAAGCCAGTGAAGGTGACTGGTGAAATTACTGGCCTTA
CTCCAGGAAAACATGGTTTCCACGTCCATGCTTTTGGTGACAACACAAACGGCTGCATCAGTGCAGGTCC
GCACTTCAACCCTCATGACAAAACTCATGGTGGGCCAACCGATAGTGTGAGACACGTCGGAGACCTGGGT
AATGTGACCGCTGATGCCAGTGGTGTTGCAAAAATTGAAATCGAGGATGCAATGCTAACTTTGTCAGGCC
AACATTCTATTATTGGGAGGACCATGGTGATTCATGAGAAGGAGGATGACTTGGGGAAGGGTGGCAATGA
GGAAAGTCTTAAAACTGGCAACGCTGGTGGTCGTCTGGCCTGTGGAGTGATCGGCATCACTCAGTGACTC
GAGCCTCTAGAACTATAGTGAGTCGTATTACGTAGATCCAGACATGATAAGATACATTGATGAGTTTGGA
CAAACCACAACTAGAATGCAGTGAAAAAAATGCTTTATTTGTGAAATTTGTGATGCTATTGCTTTATTTG
TAACCATTATAAGCTGCAATAAACAAGTTAACAACAACAATTGCATTCATTTTATGTTTCAGGTTCAGGG
GGAGGTGTGGGAGGTTTTTTAATTCGCGGCCGCGGCGCCAATGCATTGGGCCCGGTACCCAGCTTTTGTT
CCCTTTAGTGAGGGTTAATTGCGCGCTTGGCGTAATCATGGTCATAGCTGTTTCCTGTGTGAAATTGTTA
TCCGCTCACAATTCCACACAACATACGAGCCGGGAGCATAAAGTGTAAAGCCTGGGGTGCCTAATGAGTG
AGCTAACTCACATTAATTGCGTTGCGCTCACTGCCCGCTTTCCAGTCGGGAAACCTGTCGTGCCAGCTGC
ATTAATGAATCGGCCAACGCGCGGGGAGAGGCGGTTTGCGTATTGGGCGCTCTTCCGCTTCCTCGCTCAC
TGACTCGCTGCGCTCGGTCGTTCGGCTGCGGCGAGCGGTATCAGCTCACTCAAAGGCGGTAATACGGTTA
TCCACAGAATCAGGGGATAACGCAGGAAAGAACATGTGAGCAAAAGGCCAGCAAAAGGCCAGGAACCGTA
AAAAGGCCGCGTTGCTGGCGTTTTTCCATAGGCTCCGCCCCCCTGACGAGCATCACAAAAATCGACGCTC
AAGTCAGAGGTGGCGAAACCCGACAGGACTATAAAGATACCAGGCGTTTCCCCCTGGAAGCTCCCTCGTG
CGCTCTCCTGTTCCGACCCTGCCGCTTACCGGATACCTGTCCGCCTTTCTCCCTTCGGGAAGCGTGGCGC
TTTCTCATAGCTCACGCTGTAGGTATCTCAGTTCGGTGTAGGTCGTTCGCTCCAAGCTGGGCTGTGTGCA
CGAACCCCCCGTTCAGCCCGACCGCTGCGCCTTATCCGGTAACTATCGTCTTGAGTCCAACCCGGTAAGA
CACGACTTATCGCCACTGGCAGCAGCCACTGGTAACAGGATTAGCAGAGCGAGGTATGTAGGCGGTGCTA
CAGAGTTCTTGAAGTGGTGGCCTAACTACGGCTACACTAGAAGAACAGTATTTGGTATCTGCGCTCTGCT
GAAGCCAGTTACCTTCGGAAAAAGAGTTGGTAGCTCTTGATCCGGCAAACAAACCACCGCTGGTAGCGGT
GGTTTTTTTGTTTGCAAGCAGCAGATTACGCGCAGAAAAAAAGGATCTCAAGAAGATCCTTTGATCTTTT
CTACGGGGTCTGACGCTCAGTGGAACGAAAACTCACGTTAAGGGATTTTGGTCATGAGATTATCAAAAAG
GATCTTCACCTAGATCCTTTTAAATTAAAAATGAAGTTTTAAATCAATCTAAAGTATATATGAGTAAACT
TGGTCTGACAGTTACCAATGCTTAATCAGTGAGGCACCTATCTCAGCGATCTGTCTATTTCGTTCATCCA
TAGTTGCCTGACTCCCCGTCGTGTAGATAACTACGATACGGGAGGGCTTACCATCTGGCCCCAGTGCTGC
AATGATACCGCGAGACCCACGCTCACCGGCTCCAGATTTATCAGCAATAAACCAGCCAGCCGGAAGGGCC
GAGCGCAGAAGTGGTCCTGCAACTTTATCCGCCTCCATCCAGTCTATTAATTGTTGCCGGGAAGCTAGAG
TAAGTAGTTCGCCAGTTAATAGTTTGCGCAACGTTGTTGCCATTGCTACAGGCATCGTGGTGTCACGCTC
GTCGTTTGGTATGGCTTCATTCAGCTCCGGTTCCCAACGATCAAGGCGAGTTACATGATCCCCCATGTTG
TGCAAAAAAGCGGTTAGCTCCTTCGGTCCTCCGATCGTTGTCAGAAGTAAGTTGGCCGCAGTGTTATCAC
TCATGGTTATGGCAGCACTGCATAATTCTCTTACTGTCATGCCATCCGTAAGATGCTTTTCTGTGACTGG
TGAGTACTCAACCAAGTCATTCTGAGAATAGTGTATGCGGCGACCGAGTTGCTCTTGCCCGGCGTCAATA
CGGGATAATACCGCGCCACATAGCAGAACTTTAAAAGTGCTCATCATTGGAAAACGTTCTTCGGGGCGAA
AACTCTCAAGGATCTTACCGCTGTTGAGATCCAGTTCGATGTAACCCACTCGTGCACCCAACTGATCTTC
AGCATCTTTTACTTTCACCAGCGTTTCTGGGTGAGCAAAAACAGGAAGGCAAAATGCCGCAAAAAAGGGA
ATAAGGGCGACACGGAAATGTTGAATACTCATACTCTTCCTTTTTCAATATTATTGAAGCATTTATCAGG
GTTATTGTCTCATGAGCGGATACATATTTGAATGTATTTAGAAAAATAAACAAATAGGGGTTCCGCGCAC
ATTTCCCCGAAAAGTGCCACCTAAATTGTAAGCGTTAATATTTTGTTAAAATTCGCGTTAAATTTTTGTT
AAATCAGCTCATTTTTTAACCAATAGGCCGAAATCGGCAAAATCCCTTATAAATCAAAAGAATAGACCGA
GATAGGGT
[37 nt withheld, positions 3159-3195]
AAAGAACGTGGACTCCAACGTCAAAGG
[49 nt withheld, positions 3223-3271]
T
[91 nt withheld, positions 3273-3363]
G
[124 nt withheld, positions 3365-3488]
CCCATTCGCCATTCAGGCTGCGCAACTGTTGGGAAGGGCGATCGGTGCGGGCCTCTTCGCTATTACGCCA
GTCGACCGCCAATTCAATATGGCGTATATGGACTCATGCCAATTCAATATGGTGGATCTGGACCTGTGCC
AATTCAATATGGCGTATATGGACTCGTGCCAATTCAATATGGTGGATCTGGACCCCAGCCAATTCAATAT
GGCGGACTTGGCACCATGCCAATTCAATATGGCGGACCTGGCACTGTGCCAACTGGGGAGGGGTCTACTT
GGCACGGTGCCAAGTTTGAGGAGGGGTCTTGGCCCTGTGCCAAGTCCGCCATATTGAATTGGCATGGTGC
CAATAATGGCGGCCATATTGGCTATATGCCAGGATCAATATATAGGCAATATCCAATATGGCCCTATGCC
AATATGGCTATTGGCCAGGTTCAATACTATGTATTGGCCCTATGCCATATAGTATTCCATATATGGGTTT
TCCTATTGACGTAGATAGCCCCTCCCAATGGGCGGTCCCATATACCATATATGGGGCTTCCTAATACCGC
CCATAGCCACTCCCCCATTGACGTCAATGGTCTCTATATATGGTCTTTCCTATTGACGTCATATGGGCGG
TCCTATTGACGTATATGGCGCCTCCCCCATTGACGTCAATTACGGTAAATGGCCCGCCTGGCTCAATGCC
CATTGACGTCAATAGGACCACCCACCATTGACGTCAATGGGATGGCTCATTGCCCATTCATATCCGTTCT
CACGCCCCCTATTGACGTCAATGACGGTAAATGGCCCACTTGGCAGTACATCAATATCTATTAATAGTAA
CTTGGCAAGTACATTACTATTGGAAGTACGCCAGGGTACATTGGCAGTACTCCCATTGACGTCAATGGCG
GTAAATGGCCCGCGATGGCTGCCAAGTACATCCCCATTGACGTCAATGGGGAGGGGCAATGACGCAAATG
GGCGTTCCATTGACGTAAATGGGCGGTAGGCGTGCCTAATGGGAGGTCTATATAAGCAATGCTCGTTTAG
GGAAC
